>Addgene plasmid #157478 | pD649-HAsp-LRIT3-COMP5AP-AviTag-9xHis | depositor full sequence | sequence record 304065 | Full Sequence
TTTCAATATTATTGAAGCATTTATCAGGGTTATTGTCTCATGAGCGGATACATATTTGAATGTATTTAGA
AAAATAAACAAATAGGGGTCAGTGTTACAACCAATTAACCAATTCTGAACATTATCGCGAGCCCATTTAT
ACCTGAATATGGCTCATAACACCCCTTGCTCATGACCAAAATCCCTTAACGTGAGTTACGCGCGCGTCGT
TCCACTGAGCGTCAGACCCCGTAGAAAAGATCAAAGGATCTTCTTGAGATCCTTTTTTTCTGCGCGTAAT
CTGCTGCTTGCAAACAAAAAAACCACCGCTACCAGCGGTGGTTTGTTTGCCGGATCAAGAGCTACCAACT
CTTTTTCCGAAGGTAACTGGCTTCAGCAGAGCGCAGATACCAAATACTGTTCTTCTAGTGTAGCCGTAGT
TAGCCCACCACTTCAAGAACTCTGTAGCACCGCCTACATACCTCGCTCTGCTAATCCTGTTACCAGTGGC
TGCTGCCAGTGGCGATAAGTCGTGTCTTACCGGGTTGGACTCAAGACGATAGTTACCGGATAAGGCGCAG
CGGTCGGGCTGAACGGGGGGTTCGTGCACACAGCCCAGCTTGGAGCGAACGACCTACACCGAACTGAGAT
ACCTACAGCGTGAGCTATGAGAAAGCGCCACGCTTCCCGAAGGGAGAAAGGCGGACAGGTATCCGGTAAG
CGGCAGGGTCGGAACAGGAGAGCGCACGAGGGAGCTTCCAGGGGGAAACGCCTGGTATCTTTATAGTCCT
GTCGGGTTTCGCCACCTCTGACTTGAGCGTCGATTTTTGTGATGCTCGTCAGGGGGGCGGAGCCTATGGA
AAAACGCCAGCAACGCGGCCTTTTTACGGTTCCTGGCCTTTTGCTGGCCTTTTGCTCACATGTTCTTTCC
TGCGTTATCCCCTGATTCTGTGGATAACCGTATTACCGCCTTTGAGTGAGCTGATACCGCTCGCCGCAGC
CGAACGACCGAGCGCAGCGAGTCAGTGAGCGAGGAAGCGGAAGGCGAGAGTAGGGAACTGCCAGGCATCA
AACTAAGCAGAAGGCCCCTGACGGATGGCCTTTTTGCGTTTCTACAAACTCTTTCTGTGTTGTAAAACGA
CGGCCAGTCTTAAGCTCGGGCCCCCTGGGCGGTTCTGATAACGAGTAATCGTTAATCCGCAAATAACGTA
AAAACCCGCTTCGGCGGGTTTTTTTATGGGGGGAGTTTAGGGAAAGAGCATTTGTCAGAATATTTAAGGG
CGCCTGTCACTTTGCTTGATATATGAGAATTATTTAACCTTATAAATGAGAAAAAAGCAACGCACTTTAA
ATAAGATACGTTGCTTTTTCGATTGATGAACACCTATAATTAAACTATTCATCTATTATTTATGATTTTT
TGTATATACAATATTTCTAGTTTGTTAAAGAGAATTAAGAAAATAAATCTCGAAAATAATAAAGGGAAAA
TCAGTTTTTGATATCAAAATTATACATGTCAACGATAATACAAAATATAATACAAACTATAAGATGTTAT
CAGTATTTATTATCATTTAGAATAAATTTTGTGTCGCCCTTAATTGTGAGCGGATAACAATTACGAGCTT
CATGCACAGTGGCGTTGACTCAATATTGGCCATTAGCCATATTATTCATTGGTTATATAGCATAAATCAA
TATTGGCTATTGGCCATTGCATACGTTGTATCTATATCATAATATGTACATTTATATTGGCTCATGTCCA
ATATGACCGCCATGTTGGCATTGATTATTGACTAGTTATTAATAGTAATCAATTACGGGGTCATTAGTTC
ATAGCCCATATATGGAGTTCCGCGTTACATAACTTACGGTAAATGGCCCGCCTGGCTGACCGCCCAACGA
CCCCCGCCCATTGACGTCAATAATGACGTATGTTCCCATAGTAACGCCAATAGGGACTTTCCATTGACGT
CAATGGGTGGAGTATTTACGGTAAACTGCCCACTTGGCAGTACATCAAGTGTATCATATGCCAAGTACGC
CCCCTATTGACGTCAATGACGGTAAATGGCCCGCCTGGCATTATGCCCAGTACATGACCTTATGGGACTT
TCCTACTTGGCAGTACATCTACGTATTAGTCATCGCTATTACCATGGTGATGCGGTTTTGGCAGTACATC
AATGGGCGTGGATAGCGGTTTGACTCACGGGGATTTCCAAGTCTCCACCCCATTGACGTCAATGGGAGTT
TGTTTTGGCACCAAAATCAACGGGACTTTCCAAAATGTCGTAACAACTCCGCCCCATTGACGCAAATGGG
CGGTAGGCGTGTACGGTGGGAGGTCTATATAAGCAGAGCTCGTTTAGTGAACCGTCAGATCGCCTGGAGA
CGCCATCCACGCTGTTTTGACCTCCATAGAAGACACCGGGACCGATCCAGCCTCCGCGGCCGGGAACGGT
GCATTGGAACGCGGATTCCCCGTGCCAAGAGTGACGTAAGTACCGCCTATAGAGTCTATAGGCCCACCCC
CTTGGCTTCGTTAGAACGCGGCTACAATTAATACATAACCTTATGTATCATACACATACGATTTAGGTGA
CACTATAGAATAACATCCACTTTGCCTTTCTCTCCACAGGTGTCCACTCCCAGGTCCAACTGCACCTCGG
TTCTATCGAAAACGCGCCTGCTAGCGCCACCATGAAGACCATCATTGCCCTGAGCTACATCTTCTGCCTG
GTGTTCGCTGCGGCCGCCTTGTGTCCTAGCCAGTGTACATGTGACTACCACGGCAGAAACGACGGCTCTG
GAAGCAGACTGGTGCTGTGCAACGACATGGACATGAACGAGCTGCCCACCAACCTGCCTGTGGACACCGT
GAAGCTGCGGATCGAGAAAACCGTGATCAGAAGAATCAGCGCCGAGGCCTTCTACTACCTGGTGGAACTG
CAGTACCTGTGGGTCACCTACAACAGCGTGGCCAGCATCGACCCCAGCAGCTTCTACAATCTGAAGCAGC
TGCACGAGCTGCGGCTGGATGGAAATTCTCTGGCTGCCTTTCCTTGGGCCTCTCTGCTGGATATGCCTCT
GCTGAGAACCCTGGACCTGCACAACAACAAGATCACCAGCGTGCCCAACGAGGCCCTGAGATACCTGAAG
AACCTGGCCTACCTGGATCTGAGCAGCAACAGACTGACAACCCTGCCTCCTGACTTCCTGGAAAGCTGGA
CCCACCTGGTGTCTACACCTAGCGGAGTGCTGGATCTGTCCCCTAGCAGAATCATCCTGGGCCTGCAGGA
CAACCCCTGGTTCTGCGATTGCCACATCAGCAAGATGATCGAGCTGAGCAAGGTGGTGGACCCTGCTATT
GTGCTGCTGGACCCTCTGATGACCTGCAGCGAGCCTGAGAGACTGACCGGCATTCTGTTCCAGAGAGCCG
AGCTGGAACACTGCCTGAAGCCTAGCGTGATGACCAGCGCCACAAAGATCATGAGCGCCCTGGGCTCTAA
CGTGCTGCTGAGATGTGATGCCACCGGCTTTCCCACACCTCAGATCACCTGGACCAGATCCGACAGCAGC
CCCGTGAACTACACCGTGATCCAAGAGTCTCCCGAAGAGGGCGTCAGATGGTCCATTATGAGCCTGACAG
GCATCAGCAGCAAGGACGCCGGCGATTACAAGTGCAAGGCCAAGAATCTGGCCGGCATGTCTGAGGCCGT
GGTCACAGTGACAGTGCTGGGCATCACCACCACACCTATTCCTCCAGACACCAGCGAGAGAACCGGCGAT
CATCCTGAATGGGATGTGCAGCCTGGCAGCGGCAGATCTACATCTGTGTCTAGCGCCAGCTCCTACCTGT
GGTCTAGCAGCTTTAGCCCCACCTCCAGCTTTTCCGCCAGCACACTGTCTCCACCAAGTACCGCAAGCTT
CAGTCTGAGCCCTTTCAGCAGCAGCACCGTGTCCTCTACCACAACACTGAGCACCAGCATCAGCGCCAGC
ACCACCATGGCCAACAAGAGAAGCTTTCAGCTGCACCAAGGCGGCAAGAGAAACCTGAAGGTGGCCAAGA
ACGGCAGCAAGCTGCCTCCAGCCAGCACCTCCAAAAAAGAGGAACTGGCCCTGCTGGATCAGACCATGCT
GACAGAGACAAACGCCGCCATCGAGAACCTGAGAGTGGTGTCCGAGACAAAAGAAAGCGTGACCCTGACC
TGGAACATGATCAACACCACACACAACAGCGCCGTGACCGTGCTGTACTCTAAGTACGGCGGAAAGGACC
TGCTGCTCCTGAACGCCGACAGCTCCAAGAATCAAGTGACCATCGACGGACTGGAACCTGGCGGCCAGTA
TATGGCCTGTGTGTGTCCTAAAGGCGTGCCACCTCAGAAAGACCAGTGCATCACCTTCAGCACCGAGAGA
GTGGAAGGCGACGACAGCCAGTGGTCTGGCGCGCCGGAAGATCAAGTTGATCCAAGATTGATTGATGGCA
AGGGCGGATCTCTGGAGGTGCTGTTCCAGGGACCAGGCGGAAGCGGCAATCCCGGCGGCGATCTGGCCCC
CCAGATGCTGCGCGAGCTGCAGGAGACCAATGCCGCCCTGCAGGACGTGCGCGAGCTGCTGCGCCACCGC
GTGAAGGAGATCACCTTCCTGAAGAACACCGTGATGGAGTGCGACGCCTGCGGTATGCAGCCCTCTAGAG
GCTCCGGCTCCATCATCCCAGTTGAGGAGGAGAACCCGGACTTCTGGAACCGCGAGGCAGCCGAGGCCCT
GGGTGCCGCCAAGAAGCTGCAGCCTGCACAGACAGCCGCCAAGAACCTCATCATCTTCCTGGGCGATGGG
ATGGGGGTGTCTACGGTGACAGCTGCCAGGATCCTAAAAGGGCAGAAGAAGGACAAACTGGGGCCTGAGA
TACCCCTGGCCATGGACCGCTTCCCATATGTGGCTCTGTCCAAGACATACAATGTAGACAAACATGTGCC
AGACAGTGGAGCCACAGCCACGGCCTACCTGTGCGGGGTCAAGGGCAACTTCCAGACCATTGGCTTGAGT
GCAGCCGCCCGCTTTAACCAGTGCAACACGACACGCGGCAACGAGGTCATCTCCGTGATGAATCGGGCCA
AGAAAGCAGGGAAGTCAGTGGGAGTGGTAACCACCACACGAGTGCAGCACGCCTCGCCAGCCGGCACCTA
CGCCCACACGGTGAACCGCAACTGGTACTCGGACGCCGACGTGCCTGCCTCGGCCCGCCAGGAGGGGTGC
CAGGACATCGCTACGCAGCTCATCTCCAACATGGACATTGACGTGATCCTAGGTGGAGGCCGAAAGTACA
TGTTTCGCATGGGAACCCCAGACCCTGAGTACCCAGATGACTACAGCCAAGGTGGGACCAGGCTGGACGG
GAAGAATCTGGTGCAGGAATGGCTGGCGAAGCGCCAGGGTGCCCGGTATGTGTGGAACCGCACTGAGCTC
ATGCAGGCTTCCCTGGACCCGTCTGTGACCCATCTCATGGGTCTCTTTGAGCCTGGAGACATGAAATACG
AGATCCACCGAGACTCCACACTGGACCCCTCCCTGATGGAGATGACAGAGGCTGCCCTGCGCCTGCTGAG
CAGGAACCCCCGCGGCTTCTTCCTCTTCGTGGAGGGTGGTCGCATCGACCATGGTCATCATGAAAGCAGG
GCTTACCGGGCACTGACTGAGACGATCATGTTCGACGACGCCATTGAGAGGGCGGGCCAGCTCACCAGCG
AGGAGGACACGCTGAGCCTCGTCACTGCCGACCACTCCCACGTCTTCTCCTTCGGAGGCTACCCCCTGCG
AGGGAGCTCCATCTTCGGGCTGGCCCCTGGCAAGGCCCGGGACAGGAAGGCCTACACGGTCCTCCTATAC
GGAAACGGTCCAGGCTATGTGCTCAAGGACGGCGCCCGGCCGGATGTTACCGAGAGCGAGAGCGGGAGCC
CCGAGTATCGGCAGCAGTCAGCAGTGCCCCTGGACGAAGAGACCCACGCAGGCGAGGACGTGGCGGTGTT
CGCGCGCGGCCCGCAGGCGCACCTGGTTCACGGCGTGCAGGAGCAGACCTTCATAGCGCACGTCATGGCC
TTCGCCGCCTGCCTGGAGCCCTACACCGCCTGCGACCTGGCGCCCCCCGCCGGCACCACCGACGCCGCGC
ACCCGGGTGGCGGAGGACTGAACGACATCTTCGAGGCTCAGAAAATCGAATGGCACGAACATCACCATCA
CCATCACCATCACCATTAAGGCCGGCCTGTAGTCACTGGCACAACGCGTTACCCGGTAAGCCAATCGGGT
ATACACGGTCGTCATACTGCAGACAGGGTTCTTCTACTTTGCAAGATAGTCTTGAGTAGTAAAATAAATA
GATAGAGAAAATCAGCCTCGACTGTGCCTTCTAGTTGCCAGCCATCTGTTGTTTGCCCCTCCCCCGTGCC
TTCCTTGACCCTGGAAGGTGCCACTCCCACTGTCCTTTCCTAATAAAATGAGGAAATTGCATCACAACAC
TCAACCCTATCTCGGTCTATTCTTTTGATTTATAAGGGATTTTGCCGATTTCGGCCTATTGGTTAAAAAA
TGAGCTGATTTAACAAAAATTTAACGCGAATTAATTCTGTGGAATGTGTGTCAGTTAGGGTGTGGAAAGT
CCCCAGGCTCCCCAGCAGGCAGAAGTATGCAAAGCATGCATCTCAATTAGTCAGCAACCAGGTGTGGAAA
GTCCCCAGGCTCCCCAGCAGGCAGAAGTATGCAAAGCATGCATCTCAATTAGTCAGCAACCATAGTCCCG
CCCCTAACTCCGCCCATCCCGCCCCTAACTCCGCCCAGTTCCGCCCATTCTCCGCCCCATGGCTGACTAA
TTTTTTTTATTTATGCAGAGGCCGAGGCCGCCTCTGCCTCTGAGCTATTCCAGAAGTAGTGAGGAGGCTT
TTTTGGAGGCCTAGGCTTTTGCAAAAAGCTCCCGGGAGCTTGTATATCCATTTTCGGATCTGATCAGCAC
GTGTTGACAATTAATCATCGGCATAGTATATCGGCATAGTATAATACGACAAGGTGAGGAACTAAACCAT
GACCGAGTACAAGCCCACGGTGCGCCTCGCCACCCGCGACGACGTCCCCAGGGCCGTACGCACCCTCGCC
GCCGCGTTCGCCGACTACCCCGCCACGCGCCACACCGTCGATCCGGACCGCCACATCGAGCGGGTCACCG
AGCTGCAAGAACTCTTCCTCACGCGCGTCGGGCTCGACATCGGCAAGGTGTGGGTCGCGGACGACGGCGC
CGCGGTGGCGGTCTGGACCACGCCGGAGAGCGTCGAAGCGGGGGCGGTGTTCGCCGAGATCGGCCCGCGC
ATGGCCGAGTTGAGCGGTTCCCGGCTGGCCGCGCAGCAACAGATGGAAGGCCTCCTGGCGCCGCACCGGC
CCAAGGAGCCCGCGTGGTTCCTGGCCACCGTCGGCGTCTCGCCCGACCACCAGGGCAAGGGTCTGGGCAG
CGCCGTCGTGCTCCCCGGAGTGGAGGCGGCCGAGCGCGCCGGGGTGCCCGCCTTCCTGGAGACATCCGCG
CCCCGCAACCTCCCCTTCTACGAGCGGCTCGGCTTCACCGTCACCGCCGACGTCGAGGTGCCCGAAGGAC
CGCGCACCTGGTGCATGACCCGCAAGCCCGGTGCCTGACACGTGCTACGAGATTTCGATTCCACCGCCGC
CTTCTATGAAAGGTTGGGCTTCGGAATCGTTTTCCGGGACGCCGGCTGGATGATCCTCCAGCGCGGGGAT
CTCATGCTGGAGTTCTTCGCCCACCCCAACTTGTTTATTGCAGCTTATAATGGTTACAAATAAAGCAATA
GCATCACAAATTTCACAAATAAAGCATTTTTTTCACTGCATTCTAGTTGTGGTTTGTCCAAACTCATCAA
TGTATCTTATCATGTCTGTATACCGTCGACCTCTAGCTAGAGCTTGGCGTAATCATGGTCATTACCAATG
CTTAATCAGTGAGGCACCTATCTCAGCGATCTGTCTATTTCGTTCATCCATAGTTGCCTGACTCCCCGTC
GTGTAGATAACTACGATACGGGAGGGCTTACCATCTGGCCCCAGCGCTGCGATGATACCGCGAGAACCAC
GCTCACCGGCTCCGGATTTATCAGCAATAAACCAGCCAGCCGGAAGGGCCGAGCGCAGAAGTGGTCCTGC
AACTTTATCCGCCTCCATCCAGTCTATTAATTGTTGCCGGGAAGCTAGAGTAAGTAGTTCGCCAGTTAAT
AGTTTGCGCAACGTTGTTGCCATCGCTACAGGCATCGTGGTGTCACGCTCGTCGTTTGGTATGGCTTCAT
TCAGCTCCGGTTCCCAACGATCAAGGCGAGTTACATGATCCCCCATGTTGTGCAAAAAAGCGGTTAGCTC
CTTCGGTCCTCCGATCGTTGTCAGAAGTAAGTTGGCCGCAGTGTTATCACTCATGGTTATGGCAGCACTG
CATAATTCTCTTACTGTCATGCCATCCGTAAGATGCTTTTCTGTGACTGGTGAGTACTCAACCAAGTCAT
TCTGAGAATAGTGTATGCGGCGACCGAGTTGCTCTTGCCCGGCGTCAATACGGGATAATACCGCGCCACA
TAGCAGAACTTTAAAAGTGCTCATCATTGGAAAACGTTCTTCGGGGCGAAAACTCTCAAGGATCTTACCG
CTGTTGAGATCCAGTTCGATGTAACCCACTCGTGCACCCAACTGATCTTCAGCATCTTTTACTTTCACCA
GCGTTTCTGGGTGAGCAAAAACAGGAAGGCAAAATGCCGCAAAAAAGGGAATAAGGGCGACACGGAAATG
TTGAATACTCATATTCTTCCTT
Features (pLannotate 1.2.2; 24 found; start..end, strand, type, name):
    119..143     -  CDS            KanR (fragment): aminoglycoside phosphotransferase; aph(3')-Ia; confers resistance to kanamycin
    254..842     +  rep_origin     ori: high-copy-number ColE1/pMB1/pBR322/pUC origin of replication
   1067..1084    +  terminator     rrnB T2 terminator (fragment): transcription terminator T2 from the E. coli rrnB gene
   1109..1128    -  CDS            lacZα (fragment): LacZα fragment of β-galactosidase; lacZ fragment
   1584..1600    +  protein_bind   lac operator: The lac repressor binds to the lac operator to inhibit transcription in E. coli. This inhibition can be relieved by adding lactose or isopropyl-β-D-thiogalactopyranoside (IPTG). lac repressor encoded by lacI
   1843..2146    +  enhancer       CMV enhancer: human cytomegalovirus immediate early enhancer
   2147..2350    +  promoter       CMV promoter: human cytomegalovirus (CMV) immediate early promoter
   2486..2529    +  intron         CMV intron (fragment): modified intron A from human cytomegalovirus
   2581..2599    +  promoter       SP6 promoter: promoter for bacteriophage SP6 RNA polymerase
   2603..2640    +  CDS            IgH signal sequence (fragment): signal sequence from the mouse immunoglobulin heavy chain variable region
   2749..4437    +  CDS            LRIT3 (fragment): LRIT3_HUMAN - Experimental evidence at protein level: Swiss-Prot protein existence level 1. Plays a role in the synapse formation and synaptic transmission between cone photoreceptor cells and retinal bipolar cells (By similarity). Required for normal transmission of a light-evoked stimulus from the cone photoreceptor cells to the ON-bipolar cells and ON-ganglion cells in the inner retina (PubMed:28334377). Required in retinal ON-bipolar cells for normal localization of the cation channel TRPM1 at dendrite tips (By similarity). Seems to play a specific role in synaptic contacts made by ON-bipo
   4534..4713    +  CDS            Comp (fragment): COMP_RAT - Experimental evidence at protein level: Swiss-Prot protein existence level 1. May play a role in the structural integrity of cartilage via its interaction with other extracellular matrix proteins such as the collagens and fibronectin. Can mediate the interaction of chondrocytes with the cartilage extracellular matrix through interaction with cell surface integrin receptors. Could play a role in the pathogenesis of osteoarthritis. Potent suppressor of apoptosis in both primary chondrocytes and transformed cells. Suppresses apoptosis by blocking the activation of caspase-3 and by indu
   4701..6153    +  CDS            SEAP (fragment): secreted alkaline phosphatase from human placenta The natural enzyme has a C-terminal transmembrane sequence that is replaced by a GPI anchor.
   6178..6219    +  CDS            AviTag™ (fragment): peptide tag that allows for enzymatic biotinylation
   6223..6246    +  CDS            8xHis: 8xHis affinity tag
   6392..6503    +  polyA_signal   bGH poly(A) signal: bovine growth hormone polyadenylation signal
   6504..6612    +  rep_origin     f1 ori (fragment): f1 bacteriophage origin of replication; arrow indicates direction of (+) strand synthesis
   6626..6955    +  promoter       SV40 promoter: SV40 enhancer and early promoter
   7003..7050    +  promoter       EM7 promoter: synthetic bacterial promoter&nbsp
   7069..7668    +  CDS            PuroR (fragment): puromycin N-acetyltransferase; pac from Streptomyces; confers resistance to puromycin
   7678..7803    +  CDS            ble (fragment): BLE_KLEPN - Experimental evidence at protein level: Swiss-Prot protein existence level 1. Binding protein with a strong affinity to the bleomycin family of antibiotics. Binds to CL990; an antimitotic-antibiotic compound. From Klebsiella pneumoniae.
   7798..7919    +  polyA_signal   SV40 poly(A) signal: SV40 polyadenylation signal
   7972..8832    -  CDS            AmpR: β-lactamase; bla; confers resistance to ampicillin, carbenicillin, and related antibiotics
   8835..89      -  promoter       AmpR promoter (fragment) (across the origin): bla
