[The description below was written by a language model from this plasmid's Addgene catalogue record and pLannotate feature annotations shown in this document.]
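Description:
pD649-HAsp-LRIT3-COMP5AP-AviTag-9xHis is a mammalian expression plasmid built on the pD649 backbone for producing a secreted, multimerised form of the extracellular domain of human LRIT3, a cell-surface protein implicated in synaptic transmission between photoreceptors and retinal ON-bipolar cells. It is maintained in E. coli as a high-copy plasmid through a ColE1/pUC-type origin and selected with ampicillin via the bla gene. The annotation also shows an SV40 promoter/EM7 promoter cassette driving a puromycin N-acetyltransferase gene with an SV40 poly(A) signal, which could allow selection in mammalian cells, although the record does not describe that use. Short kanamycin-resistance, lacZα, ble and f1 ori fragments appear to be backbone remnants. The depositor notes that some plasmids in this collection may carry an IS4-like transposase element upstream of the CMV promoter; none is annotated here.

Expression is driven by the CMV enhancer/promoter, followed by a partial CMV intron A and an SP6 promoter that also serves as a sequencing primer site. The open reading frame begins with a signal peptide (named HAsp in the construct; the automated annotation flags a partial match to an immunoglobulin heavy-chain signal sequence), then the 1,689 bp LRIT3 segment cloned between preserved NotI and AscI sites. Downstream, in the backbone, lie the coiled-coil pentamerisation region of rat cartilage oligomeric matrix protein, human placental alkaline phosphatase, an AviTag for enzymatic biotinylation and a polyhistidine tag (named 9xHis, annotated as 8xHis), ending at a bGH poly(A) signal. Pentamerisation raises avidity for weak binding partners and the phosphatase provides an enzymatic readout. This suits the protein's use as a soluble probe in extracellular protein–protein interaction screening, as in the associated human IgSF cell-surface interactome study.
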