Addgene plasmid #157478: pD649-HAsp-LRIT3-COMP5AP-AviTag-9xHis
Purpose: Mammalian expression of cell-surface protein extracellular domain fused to COMP5AP-AviTag-9xHis. Protein is secreted from cells.
Depositing lab: Chris Garcia. Depositing organization: Stanford University. Publication: A Human IgSF Cell-Surface Interactome Reveals a Complex Network of Protein-Protein Interactions. Wojtowicz WM, Vielmetter J, Fernandes RA, Siepe DH, Eastman CL, Chisholm GB, Cox S, Klock H, Anderson PW, Rue SM, Miller JJ, Glaser SM, Bragstad ML, Vance J, Lam AW, Lesley SA, Zinn K, Garcia KC. Cell. 2020 Aug 20;182(4):1027-1043.e17. doi: 10.1016/j.cell.2020.07.025. PubMed 32822567.
Backbone
  Vector backbone: pD649
  Backbone size w/o insert (bp): 7153
  Vector type: Mammalian Expression
Growth in bacteria
  Bacterial resistance: Ampicillin, 100 μg/mL
  Growth temperature: 37°C
  Growth strain: DH5alpha
  Copy number: High Copy
Gene/Insert
  Gene/Insert name: LRIT3
  Species: H. sapiens (human)
  Insert size (bp): 1689
  Entrez Gene: LRIT3 (a.k.a. CSNB1F, FIGLER4)
  Promoter: CMV/SP6
  Tag / fusion protein: COMP5AP-AviTag-9xHis (C terminal on backbone)
  Cloning method: Restriction Enzyme; 5′ cloning site GCGGCCGC (not destroyed); 3′ cloning site GGCGCGCC (not destroyed)
  Sequencing primers: 5′ ATTTAGGTGACACTATAG; 3′ CGTCGCACTCCATCACGGTG
Resource information
  A portion of this plasmid was derived from a plasmid made by: synthesis by ThermoFisher
Terms and licenses: Academic/Nonprofit Terms; Industry Terms: Not Available to Industry
Depositor comments: Some plasmids in this collection may have an IS4-like element ISVsa5 family transposase upstream of the CMV promoter.
How to cite: pD649-HAsp-LRIT3-COMP5AP-AviTag-9xHis was a gift from Chris Garcia (Addgene plasmid # 157478 ; http://n2t.net/addgene:157478 ; RRID:Addgene_157478)
