>Addgene plasmid #157478 | pD649-HAsp-LRIT3-COMP5AP-AviTag-9xHis | depositor partial sequence | sequence record 304066 | insert (extracellular domain)
TTGTGTCCTAGCCAGTGTACATGTGACTACCACGGCAGAAACGACGGCTCTGGAAGCAGACTGGTGCTGT
GCAACGACATGGACATGAACGAGCTGCCCACCAACCTGCCTGTGGACACCGTGAAGCTGCGGATCGAGAA
AACCGTGATCAGAAGAATCAGCGCCGAGGCCTTCTACTACCTGGTGGAACTGCAGTACCTGTGGGTCACC
TACAACAGCGTGGCCAGCATCGACCCCAGCAGCTTCTACAATCTGAAGCAGCTGCACGAGCTGCGGCTGG
ATGGAAATTCTCTGGCTGCCTTTCCTTGGGCCTCTCTGCTGGATATGCCTCTGCTGAGAACCCTGGACCT
GCACAACAACAAGATCACCAGCGTGCCCAACGAGGCCCTGAGATACCTGAAGAACCTGGCCTACCTGGAT
CTGAGCAGCAACAGACTGACAACCCTGCCTCCTGACTTCCTGGAAAGCTGGACCCACCTGGTGTCTACAC
CTAGCGGAGTGCTGGATCTGTCCCCTAGCAGAATCATCCTGGGCCTGCAGGACAACCCCTGGTTCTGCGA
TTGCCACATCAGCAAGATGATCGAGCTGAGCAAGGTGGTGGACCCTGCTATTGTGCTGCTGGACCCTCTG
ATGACCTGCAGCGAGCCTGAGAGACTGACCGGCATTCTGTTCCAGAGAGCCGAGCTGGAACACTGCCTGA
AGCCTAGCGTGATGACCAGCGCCACAAAGATCATGAGCGCCCTGGGCTCTAACGTGCTGCTGAGATGTGA
TGCCACCGGCTTTCCCACACCTCAGATCACCTGGACCAGATCCGACAGCAGCCCCGTGAACTACACCGTG
ATCCAAGAGTCTCCCGAAGAGGGCGTCAGATGGTCCATTATGAGCCTGACAGGCATCAGCAGCAAGGACG
CCGGCGATTACAAGTGCAAGGCCAAGAATCTGGCCGGCATGTCTGAGGCCGTGGTCACAGTGACAGTGCT
GGGCATCACCACCACACCTATTCCTCCAGACACCAGCGAGAGAACCGGCGATCATCCTGAATGGGATGTG
CAGCCTGGCAGCGGCAGATCTACATCTGTGTCTAGCGCCAGCTCCTACCTGTGGTCTAGCAGCTTTAGCC
CCACCTCCAGCTTTTCCGCCAGCACACTGTCTCCACCAAGTACCGCAAGCTTCAGTCTGAGCCCTTTCAG
CAGCAGCACCGTGTCCTCTACCACAACACTGAGCACCAGCATCAGCGCCAGCACCACCATGGCCAACAAG
AGAAGCTTTCAGCTGCACCAAGGCGGCAAGAGAAACCTGAAGGTGGCCAAGAACGGCAGCAAGCTGCCTC
CAGCCAGCACCTCCAAAAAAGAGGAACTGGCCCTGCTGGATCAGACCATGCTGACAGAGACAAACGCCGC
CATCGAGAACCTGAGAGTGGTGTCCGAGACAAAAGAAAGCGTGACCCTGACCTGGAACATGATCAACACC
ACACACAACAGCGCCGTGACCGTGCTGTACTCTAAGTACGGCGGAAAGGACCTGCTGCTCCTGAACGCCG
ACAGCTCCAAGAATCAAGTGACCATCGACGGACTGGAACCTGGCGGCCAGTATATGGCCTGTGTGTGTCC
TAAAGGCGTGCCACCTCAGAAAGACCAGTGCATCACCTTCAGCACCGAGAGAGTGGAAGGCGACGACAGC
CAGTGGTCT
